Addgene plasmid #25187: PLXND1 (3H6N)
Purpose: Bacterial expression for structure determination; may not be full ORF
Depositing lab: Cheryl Arrowsmith. Depositing organization: University of Toronto.
Backbone
  Vector backbone: pET28-MHL
  Backbone manufacturer: SGC
  Backbone size w/o insert (bp): 7325
  Vector type: Bacterial Expression
Growth in bacteria
  Bacterial resistance: Kanamycin, 50 μg/mL
  Growth temperature: 37°C
  Growth strain: DH5alpha
  Copy number: Low Copy
Gene/Insert
  Gene/Insert name: PLXND1:A1553-D1656 (alt names: PDB: 3H6N; Plexin-D1, ubiquitin-like domain; PLXND1)
  Species: H. sapiens (human)
  Insert size (bp): 312
  Mutation: Contains amino acids A1553-D1656
  Entrez Gene: PLXND1 (a.k.a. CHTD9, PLEXD1)
  Tag / fusion protein: His (N terminal on insert)
  Cloning method: Restriction Enzyme
  Sequencing primers: 5′ T7; 3′ T7-term
Terms and licenses: Academic/Nonprofit Terms; Industry Terms: Not Available to Industry
Depositor comments: PDB: 3H6N. http://www.thesgc.org/structures/3H6N/
How to cite: PLXND1 (3H6N) was a gift from Cheryl Arrowsmith (Addgene plasmid # 25187 ; http://n2t.net/addgene:25187 ; RRID:Addgene_25187)
