[The description below was written by a language model from this plasmid's Addgene catalogue record.]
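Description:
PLXND1 (3H6N) is a bacterial expression plasmid built on pET28-MHL, a pET28-derived backbone from a structural genomics programme, listed at 7325 bp without insert. It is maintained in E. coli under kanamycin selection and is recorded as low copy, with DH5alpha as the propagation strain. The sequencing primers listed are T7 and T7-term, which indicates that the insert lies between a T7 promoter and T7 terminator, as is usual for pET-series vectors. Expression from such a cassette would require a host supplying T7 RNA polymerase, although the record does not name an expression strain and provides no feature table confirming the promoter, origin or other backbone elements.

The insert is a 312 bp fragment of human PLXND1 (Plexin-D1) encoding residues A1553 to D1656, described as the ubiquitin-like domain of the protein. It is therefore a single-domain construct rather than the full open reading frame, as the stated purpose cautions. The fragment was introduced by restriction enzyme cloning and carries an N-terminal His tag, which allows purification of the recombinant domain by immobilised metal affinity chromatography. The record does not state whether a protease cleavage site separates the tag from the domain.

The plasmid was made to produce this Plexin-D1 domain in bacteria for structure determination, and it corresponds to a deposited Protein Data Bank structure (3H6N). It suits production of the isolated domain for crystallography or for other biophysical and binding studies.
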