>Addgene plasmid #25187 | PLXND1 (3H6N) | depositor partial sequence | sequence record 11661 | Author sequence
GCAAAACCACGTAATCTGAACGTTAGCTTTCAAGGTTGTGGCATGGATTCGCTGTCGGTTCGCGCTATGG
ACACAGATACCCTGACGCAGGTCAAAGAAAAAATCCTGGAAGCGTTCTGCAAAAATGTTCCTTATAGTCA
GTGGCCGCGTGCCGAGGACGTAGATCTGGAATGGTTTGCATCAAGCACCCAATCCTATATTCTGCGCGAC
CTGGATGATACTAGCGTGGTTGAGGACGGTCGTAAAAAACTGAACACACTGGCGCACTACAAAATTCCGG
AAGGGGCTTCTCTGGCCATGAGTTTAATCGAT
