>Addgene plasmid #25187 | PLXND1 (3H6N) | addgene partial sequence | sequence record 31267 | 25187 with T7
CTGAATATTTTGTTTACTTTAAGAAGGAGATATACCATGCATCATCATCATCATCACAGCAGCGGCAGAG
AAAACTTGTATTTCCAGGGCGCAAAACCACGTAATCTGAACGTTAGCTTTCAAGGTTGTGGCATGGATTC
GCTGTCGGTTCGCGCTATGGACACAGATACCCTGACGCAGGTCAAAGAAAAAATCCTGGAAGCGTTCTGC
AAAAATGTTCCTTATAGTCAGTGGCCGCGTGCCGAGGACGTAGATCTGGAATGGTTTGCATCAAGCACCC
AATCCTATATTCTGCGCGACCTGGATGATACTAGCGTGGTTGAGGACGGTCGTAAAAAACTGAACACACT
GGCGCACTACAAAATTCCGGAAGGGGCTTCTCTGGCCATGAGTTTAATCGATTGATGACGAAGCTTGCGG
CCGCACTCGAGCACCACCACCACCACCACTGAGATCCGGCTGCTAACAAAGCCCGAAAGGAAGCTGAGTT
GGCTGCTGCCACCGCTGAGCAATAACTAGCATAACCCCTTGGGGCCTCTAAACGGGTCTTGAGGGGTTTT
TTGCTGAAAGGAGGAACTATATCCGGATTGGCGAATGGG
[124 nt withheld, positions 600-723]
C
[71 nt withheld, positions 725-795]
CTCGACCCCAAAAAACTTGATTA
[39 nt withheld, positions 819-857]
